Addgene plasmid #153653: pGBW-m4252892
Purpose: Mammalian expression plasmid for SARS-CoV-2 nsp11
Depositing lab: Ginkgo Bioworks & Benjie Chen. Depositing organization: Ginkgo Bioworks.
Backbone
  Vector backbone: pTwist_CMV_Hygro_6 with AarI site removed
  Backbone size w/o insert (bp): 6525
  Vector type: Mammalian Expression
  Selectable markers: Hygromycin
Growth in bacteria
  Bacterial resistance: Ampicillin, 100 μg/mL
  Growth temperature: 37°C
  Growth strain: DH5alpha
  Copy number: High Copy
Gene/Insert
  Gene/Insert name: SARS-CoV-2 nsp11
  Species: Severe acute respiratory syndrome coronavirus 2
  Insert size (bp): 32
  Mutation: wt
  Entrez Gene: ORF1ab (a.k.a. GU280_gp01)
  Promoter: CMV
  Tag / fusion protein: Cleavable TEV;V5 (C terminal on backbone)
  Cloning method: Unknown
Resource information
  A portion of this plasmid was derived from a plasmid made by: GinkgoBioworks
Depositor comments: NCBI reference sequence: 43740578
How to cite: pGBW-m4252892 was a gift from Ginkgo Bioworks & Benjie Chen (Addgene plasmid # 153653 ; http://n2t.net/addgene:153653 ; RRID:Addgene_153653)
