[The description below was written by a language model from this plasmid's Addgene catalogue record and the feature table of its GenBank file.]
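Description:
pGBW-m4252892 is a mammalian expression plasmid for SARS-CoV-2 nsp11, the very short peptide encoded at the end of ORF1a within the ORF1ab gene. It is built on a pTwist_CMV_Hygro_6 backbone from which an AarI site was removed. The plasmid is about 6.6 kb and replicates in E. coli at high copy from a ColE1/pUC-type origin, with beta-lactamase (AmpR) providing ampicillin selection. For selection in mammalian cells it carries a separate cassette in which the human ubiquitin C promoter drives the hygromycin phosphotransferase gene (HygR), followed by a synthetic polyadenylation signal, allowing enrichment of stably transfected cells.

The expression unit consists of the CMV immediate-early enhancer and promoter, a Kozak consensus for efficient translation initiation, the wild-type nsp11 insert (recorded as only 32 bp and not separately annotated in the feature table, but falling in the gap between the Kozak sequence and the tags), and an in-frame C-terminal TEV protease cleavage site followed by a V5 epitope tag. An SV40 poly(A) signal ends the transcript. The V5 tag permits detection or affinity capture of the fusion, and the TEV site allows the tag to be cleaved off afterwards. The cassette is flanked by short 5' and 3' beta-globin insulator elements, along with T7 and rrnG terminators and an upstream synthetic poly(A) signal. These presumably help isolate the unit from read-through transcription and neighbouring regulatory influences. The record places the plasmid in a set of tagged SARS-CoV-2 protein constructs intended for protein expression and/or purification in mammalian cells.
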