LOCUS       Exported 6639 bp ds-DNA circular SYN 13-MAY-2021
DEFINITION  Mammalian expression plasmid for SARS-CoV-2 nsp11.
ACCESSION   .
VERSION     .
KEYWORDS    pGBW-m4252892
SOURCE      synthetic DNA construct
  ORGANISM  synthetic DNA construct
REFERENCE   1 (bases 1 to 6639)
  TITLE     SARS-CoV-2 protein Mammalian expression constructs, tagged, for
            protein expression and/or purification
REFERENCE   2 (bases 1 to 6639)
  AUTHORS   .
  TITLE     Direct Submission
  JOURNAL   Exported May 13, 2021 from SnapGene Server 1.1.58
            http://www.snapgene.com
FEATURES             Location/Qualifiers
     source          1..6639
                     /organism="synthetic DNA construct"
                     /mol_type="other DNA"
     misc_feature    151..222
                     /label=5' beta-globin insulator
                     /note="insulator upstream of the human beta-globin locus
                     (Farrell et al., 2002)"
     terminator      227..273
                     /label=T7 terminator
                     /note="transcription terminator for bacteriophage T7 RNA
                     polymerase"
     polyA_signal    291..339
                     /note="synthetic polyadenylation signal"
     enhancer        420..723
                     /label=CMV enhancer
                     /note="human cytomegalovirus immediate early enhancer"
     promoter        725..927
                     /label=CMV promoter
                     /note="human cytomegalovirus (CMV) immediate early
                     promoter"
     primer_bind     878..898
                     /label=CMV-F
                     /note="Human CMV immediate early promoter, forward primer"
     regulatory      996..1005
                     /regulatory_class="other"
                     /note="vertebrate consensus sequence for strong initiation
                     of translation (Kozak, 1987)"
     CDS             1038..1058
                     /codon_start=1
                     /product="tobacco etch virus (TEV) protease recognition and
                     cleavage site"
                     /label=TEV site
                     /translation="ENLYFQS"
     CDS             1059..1100
                     /codon_start=1
                     /product="epitope tag from simian virus 5"
                     /label=V5 tag
                     /translation="GKPIPNPLLGLDST"
     polyA_signal    1169..1290
                     /label=SV40 poly(A) signal
                     /note="SV40 polyadenylation signal"
     primer_bind     complement(1180..1199)
                     /label=EBV-rev
                     /note="SV40 polyA terminator, reverse primer"
     primer_bind     1234..1253
                     /label=SV40pA-R
                     /note="SV40 polyA, reverse primer"
     terminator      1405..1451
                     /label=T7 terminator
                     /note="transcription terminator for bacteriophage T7 RNA
                     polymerase"
     terminator      1481..1617
                     /label=rrnG terminator
                     /note="transcription terminator from the E. coli ribosomal
                     RNA rrnG operon (Albrechtsen et al., 1991)"
     misc_feature    1662..1733
                     /label=3' beta-globin insulator
                     /note="insulator downstream of the human beta-globin locus
                     (Farrell et al., 2002)"
     rep_origin      complement(1959..2547)
                     /direction=LEFT
                     /label=ori
                     /note="high-copy-number ColE1/pMB1/pBR322/pUC origin of
                     replication"
     primer_bind     complement(2039..2058)
                     /label=pBR322ori-F
                     /note="pBR322 origin, forward primer"
     promoter        3047..4256
                     /label=UbC promoter
                     /note="human ubiquitin C promoter"
     primer_bind     4093..4112
                     /label=hUBCpro-F
                     /note="Human Ubiquitin C (UbC) promoter, forward primer"
     CDS             4260..5288
                     /codon_start=1
                     /gene="aph(4)-Ia"
                     /product="aminoglycoside phosphotransferase from E. coli"
                     /label=HygR
                     /note="confers resistance to hygromycin"
                     /translation="MGKKPELTATSVEKFLIEKFDSVSDLMQLSEGEESRAFSFDVGGR
                     GYVLRVNSCADGFYKDRYVYRHFASAALPIPEVLDIGEFSESLTYCISRRAQGVTLQDL
                     PETELPAVLQPVAEAMDAIAAADLSQTSGFGPFGPQGIGQYTTWRDFICAIADPHVYHW
                     QTVMDDTVSASVAQALDELMLWAEDCPEVRHLVHADFGSNNVLTDNGRITAVIDWSEAM
                     FGDSQYEVANIFFWRPWLACMEQQTRYFERRHPELAGSPRLRAYMLRIGLDQLYQSLVD
                     GNFDDAAWAQGRCDAIVRSGAGTVGRTQIARRSAAVWTDGCVEVLADSGNRRPSTRPRA
                     KE"
     polyA_signal    5315..5363
                     /note="synthetic polyadenylation signal"
     CDS             5629..6489
                     /codon_start=1
                     /gene="bla"
                     /product="beta-lactamase"
                     /label=AmpR
                     /note="confers resistance to ampicillin, carbenicillin, and
                     related antibiotics"
                     /translation="MSIQHFRVALIPFFAAFCLPVFAHPETLVKVKDAEDQLGARVGYI
                     ELDLNSGKILESFRPEERFPMMSTFKVLLCGAVLSRIDAGQEQLGRRIHYSQNDLVEYS
                     PVTEKHLTDGMTVRELCSAAITMSDNTAANLLLTTIGGPKELTAFLHNMGDHVTRLDRW
                     EPELNEAIPNDERDTTMPVAMATTLRKLLTGELLTLASRQQLIDWMEADKVAGPLLRSA
                     LPAGWFIADKSGAGERGSRGIIAALGPDGKPSRIVVIYTTGSQATMDERNRQIAEIGAS
                     LIKHW"
     primer_bind     complement(5847..5866)
                     /label=Amp-R
                     /note="Ampicillin resistance gene, reverse primer"
     terminator      6502..6638
                     /label=rrnG terminator
                     /note="transcription terminator from the E. coli ribosomal
                     RNA rrnG operon (Albrechtsen et al., 1991)"
ORIGIN
        1 atcccgaatc gtttaaactc gactctggct ctatcgaatc tccgtcgttt cgagcttacg
       61 cgaacagccg tggcgctcat ttgctcgtcg ggcatcgaat ctcgtcagct atcgtcagct
      121 tacctttttg gcagcgatcg cggctcccga catcttggac cattagctcc acaggtatct
      181 tcttccctct agtggtcata acagcagctt cagctacctc tcaattcaaa aaacccctca
      241 agacccgttt agaggcccca aggggttatg ctatcaatcg ttgcgttaca cacacaaaaa
      301 accaacacac atccatcttc gatggatagc gattttatta tctaactgct gatcgagtgt
      361 agccagatct agtaatcaat tacggggtca ttagttcata gcccatatat ggagttccgc
      421 gttacataac ttacggtaaa tggcccgcct ggctgaccgc ccaacgaccc ccgcccattg
      481 acgtcaataa tgacgtatgt tcccatagta acgccaatag ggactttcca ttgacgtcaa
      541 tgggtggagt atttacggta aactgcccac ttggcagtac atcaagtgta tcatatgcca
      601 agtacgcccc ctattgacgt caatgacggt aaatggcccg cctggcatta tgcccagtac
      661 atgaccttat gggactttcc tacttggcag tacatctacg tattagtcat cgctattacc
      721 atgctgatgc ggttttggca gtacatcaat gggcgtggat agcggtttga ctcacgggga
      781 tttccaagtc tccaccccat tgacgtcaat gggagtttgt tttggcacca aaatcaacgg
      841 gactttccaa aatgtcgtaa caactccgcc ccattgacgc aaatgggcgg taggcgtgta
      901 cggtgggagg tctatataag cagagctggt ttagtgaacc gtcagatcag atctttgtcg
      961 atcctaccat ccactcgaca cacccgccag cggccgccac catggctgat gcacaatcgt
     1021 ttttaaacgg gtttgcggaa aacctttact ttcagtcggg gaaacctata cccaatccac
     1081 ttctcggctt agattctacc taaggatccg caggcctctg ctagcttgac tgactgagat
     1141 acagcgtacc ttcagctcac agacatgata agatacattg atgagtttgg acaaaccaca
     1201 actagaatgc agtgaaaaaa atgctttatt tgtgaaattt gtgatgctat tgctttattt
     1261 gtaaccatta taagctgcaa taaacaagtt aacaacaaca attgcattca ttttatgttt
     1321 caggttcagg gggaggtgtg ggaggttttt taaagcaagt aaaacctcta caaatgtggt
     1381 attggcccat ctctatcggt atcgtagcat aaccccttgg ggcctctaaa cgggtcttga
     1441 ggggtttttt gtgcccctcg ggccggattg ctatctaccg gcattggcgc agaaaaaaat
     1501 gcctgatgcg acgctgcgcg tcttatactc ccacatatgc cagattcagc aacggatacg
     1561 gcttccccaa cttgcccact tccatacgtg tcctccttac cagaaattta tccttaaggt
     1621 cgtcagctat cctgcaggcg atctctcgat ttcgatcaag acattccttt aatggtcttt
     1681 tctggacacc actaggggtc agaagtagtt catcaaactt tcttccctcc ctaatctcat
     1741 tggttacctt gggctatcga aacttaatta accagtcaag tcagctactt ggcgagatcg
     1801 acttgtctgg gtttcgacta cgctcagaat tgcgtcagtc aagttcgatc tggtccttgc
     1861 tattgcaccc gttctccgat tacgagtttc atttaaatca tgtgagcaaa aggccagcaa
     1921 aaggccagga accgtaaaaa ggccgcgttg ctggcgtttt tccataggct ccgcccccct
     1981 gacgagcatc acaaaaatcg acgctcaagt cagaggtggc gaaacccgac aggactataa
     2041 agataccagg cgtttccccc tggaagctcc ctcgtgcgct ctcctgttcc gaccctgccg
     2101 cttaccggat acctgtccgc ctttctccct tcgggaagcg tggcgctttc tcatagctca
     2161 cgctgtaggt atctcagttc ggtgtaggtc gttcgctcca agctgggctg tgtgcacgaa
     2221 ccccccgttc agcccgaccg ctgcgcctta tccggtaact atcgtcttga gtccaacccg
     2281 gtaagacacg acttatcgcc actggcagca gccactggta acaggattag cagagcgagg
     2341 tatgtaggcg gtgctacaga gttcttgaag tggtggccta actacggcta cactagaaga
     2401 acagtatttg gtatctgcgc tctgctgaag ccagttacct tcggaaaaag agttggtagc
     2461 tcttgatccg gcaaacaaac caccgctggt agcggtggtt tttttgtttg caagcagcag
     2521 attacgcgca gaaaaaaagg atctcaagaa gatcctttga tcttttctac ggggtctgac
     2581 gctcagtgga acgaaaactc acgttaaggg attttggtca tgagattatc aaaaaggatc
     2641 ttcacctaga tccttttaaa ttaaaaatga agttttaaat caatctaaag tatatatgag
     2701 taaacttggt ctgacagtta ccaatgctta atcagtgagg cacctatctc agcgatctgt
     2761 ctatttcgtt catccatagt tgcatttaaa tttccgaact ctccaaggcc ctcgtcggaa
     2821 aatcttcaaa cctttcgtcc gatccatctt gcaggctacc tctcgaacga actatcgcaa
     2881 gtctcttggc cggccttgcg ccttggctat tgcttggcag cgcctatcgc caggtattac
     2941 tccaatcccg aatatccgag atcgggatca cccgagagaa gttcaaccta catcctcaat
     3001 cccgatctat ccgagatccg aggaatatcg aaatcggggc gcgcctggcc tccgcgccgg
     3061 gttttggcgc ctcccgcggg cgcccccctc gtcacggcga gcgctgccac gtcagacgaa
     3121 gggcgcagga gcgtcctgat ccttccgccc ggacgctcag gacagcggcc cgctgctcat
     3181 aagactcggc cttagaaccc cagtatcagc agaaggacat tttaggacgg gacttgggtg
     3241 actctagggc actggttttc tttccagaga gcggaacagg cgaggaaaag tagtcccttc
     3301 tcggcgattc tgcggaggga tctccgtggg gcggtgaacg ccgatgatta tataaggacg
     3361 cgccgggtgt ggcacagcta gttccgtcgc agccgggatt tgggtcgcgg ttcttgtttg
     3421 tggatcgctg tgatcgtcac ttggtgagta gcgggctgct gggctggccg gggctttcgt
     3481 ggccgccggg ccgctcggtg ggacggaagc gtgtggagag accgccaagg gctgtagtct
     3541 gggtccgcga gcaaggttgc cctgaactgg gggttggggg gagcgcagca aaatggcggc
     3601 tgttcccgag tcttgaatgg aagacgcttg tgaggcgggc tgtgaggtcg ttgaaacaag
     3661 gtggggggca tggtgggcgg caagaaccca aggtcttgag cccttcgcta atgcgggaaa
     3721 gctcttattc gggtgagatg ggctgggcac catctgggga ccctgacgtg aagtttgtca
     3781 ctgactggag aactcggttt gtcgtctgtt gcgggggcgg cagttatggc ggtgccgttg
     3841 ggcagtgcac ccgtaccttt gggagcgcgc gccctcgtcg tgtcgtgacg tcacccgttc
     3901 tgttggctta taatgcaggg tggggccacc agccggtagg tgtgcggtag gcttttctcc
     3961 gtcgcaggac gcagggttcg ggcctagggt aggctctcct gaatcgacag gcgccggacc
     4021 tctggtgagg ggagggataa gtgaggcgtc agtttctttg gtcggtttta tgtacctatc
     4081 ttcttaagta gctgaagctc cggttttgaa ctatgcgctc ggggttggcg agtgtgtttt
     4141 gtgaagtttt ttaggcacct tttgaaatgt aatcatttgg gtcaatatgt aattttcagt
     4201 gttagacttg taaattgtcc gctaaattct ggccgttttt ggcttttttg ttagacaaca
     4261 tgggtaaaaa gcctgaactc accgcgacgt ctgtcgagaa gtttctgatc gaaaagttcg
     4321 acagcgtctc cgacctgatg cagctctcgg agggcgaaga atctcgtgct ttcagcttcg
     4381 atgtaggagg gcgtggatat gtcctgcggg taaatagctg cgccgatggt ttctacaaag
     4441 atcgttatgt ttatcggcac tttgcatccg ccgcgctccc gattccggaa gtgcttgaca
     4501 ttggggagtt cagcgagagc ctgacctatt gcatctcccg ccgtgcacag ggtgtcacgt
     4561 tgcaagacct gcctgaaacc gaactgcccg ctgttctgca gccggtcgcg gaggcaatgg
     4621 atgccatcgc tgccgccgat cttagccaga cgagcgggtt cggcccattc ggaccgcaag
     4681 gaatcggtca atacactaca tggcgtgatt tcatatgcgc gattgctgat ccccatgtgt
     4741 atcactggca aactgtgatg gacgacaccg tcagtgcgtc cgtcgcgcag gctctcgatg
     4801 agctgatgct ttgggccgag gactgccccg aagtccggca cctcgtgcac gcggatttcg
     4861 gctccaacaa tgtcctgacg gacaatggcc gcataacagc ggtcattgac tggagcgagg
     4921 cgatgttcgg ggattcccaa tacgaggtcg ccaacatctt cttctggagg ccgtggttgg
     4981 cttgtatgga gcagcagacg cgctacttcg agcggaggca tccggagctt gcaggatcgc
     5041 cccggctccg ggcgtatatg ctccgcattg gtcttgacca actctatcag agcttggttg
     5101 acggcaattt cgatgatgca gcttgggcgc agggtcgatg cgacgcaatc gtccgatccg
     5161 gagccgggac tgtcgggcgt acacaaatcg cccgcagaag cgccgccgtc tggaccgatg
     5221 gctgtgtaga agtactcgcc gatagtggaa accgacgccc cagcactcgt ccgagggcaa
     5281 aggaataagc tagtatgtaa gcctagtctt agataataaa atcgctatcc atcgaagatg
     5341 gatgtgtgtt ggttttttgt gtgtgtaacg ctaggcgcgc ctggtgtacc gagaacgatc
     5401 ctctcagtgc gagtctcgac gatccatatc gttgcttggc agtcagccag tcggaatcca
     5461 gcttgggacc caggaagtcc aatcgtcaga tattgtactc aagcctggtc acggcagcgt
     5521 accgatctgt ttaaacctag atattgatag tctgatcggt caacgtataa tcgagtccta
     5581 gcttttgcaa acatctatca agagacagga tcagcaggag gctttcgcat gagtattcaa
     5641 catttccgtg tcgcccttat tccctttttt gcggcatttt gccttcctgt ttttgctcac
     5701 ccagaaacgc tggtgaaagt aaaagatgct gaagatcagt tgggtgcgcg agtgggttac
     5761 atcgaactgg atctcaacag cggtaagatc cttgagagtt ttcgccccga agaacgcttt
     5821 ccaatgatga gcacttttaa agttctgcta tgtggcgcgg tattatcccg tattgacgcc
     5881 gggcaagagc aactcggtcg ccgcatacac tattctcaga atgacttggt tgagtattca
     5941 ccagtcacag aaaagcatct tacggatggc atgacagtaa gagaattatg cagtgctgcc
     6001 ataaccatga gtgataacac tgcggccaac ttacttctga caacgattgg aggaccgaag
     6061 gagctaaccg cttttttgca caacatgggg gatcatgtaa ctcgccttga tcgttgggaa
     6121 ccggagctga atgaagccat accaaacgac gagcgtgaca ccacgatgcc tgtagcaatg
     6181 gcaacaacct tgcgtaaact attaactggc gaactactta ctctagcttc ccggcaacag
     6241 ttgatagact ggatggaggc ggataaagtt gcaggaccac ttctgcgctc ggcccttccg
     6301 gctggctggt ttattgctga taaatctgga gccggtgagc gtgggtctcg cggtatcatt
     6361 gcagcactgg ggccagatgg taagccctcc cgtatcgtag ttatctacac gacggggagt
     6421 caggcaacta tggatgaacg aaatagacag atcgctgaga taggtgcctc actgattaag
     6481 cattggtaac cgattctagg tgcattggcg cagaaaaaaa tgcctgatgc gacgctgcgc
     6541 gtcttatact cccacatatg ccagattcag caacggatac ggcttcccca acttgcccac
     6601 ttccatacgt gtcctcctta ccagaaattt atccttaag
//
